>Addgene plasmid #176286 | AiP5004 pAAV-Syn-DIO-TVA-dTom-SAD-B19G | depositor full sequence | sequence record 341506 | Full Sequence
ACATGTCCTGCAGGCAGCTGCGCGCTCGCTCGCTCACTGAGGCCGCCCGGGCGTCGGGCGACCTTTGGTC
GCCCGGCCTCAGTGAGCGAGCGAGCGCGCAGAGAGGGAGTGGCCAACTCCATCACTAGGGGTTCCTGCTA
GACTGCAGAGGGCCCTGCGTATGAGTGCAAGTGGGTTTTAGGACCAGGATGAGGCGGGGTGGGGGTGCCT
ACCTGACGACCGACCCCGACCCACTGGACAAGCACCCAACCCCCATTCCCCAAATTGCGCATCCCCTATC
AGAGAGGGGGAGGGGAAACAGGATGCGGCGAGGCGCGTGCGCACTGCCAGCTTCAGCACCGCGGACAGTG
CCTTCGCCCCCGCCTGGCGGCGCGCGCCACCGCCGCCTCAGCACTGAAGGCGCGCTGACGTCACTCGCCG
GTCCCCCGCAAACTCCCCTTCCCGGCCACCTTGGTCGCGTCCGCGCCGCCGCCGGCCCAGCCGGACCGCA
CCACGCGAGGCGCGAGATAGGGGGGCACGGGCGCGACCATCTGCGCTGCGGCGCCGGCGACTCAGCGCTG
CCTCAGTCTGCGGTGGGCAGCGGAGGAGTCGTGTCGTGCCTGAGAGCGCAGTCAGCCGCCACCATGGTTA
ATATAACTTCGTATAATGTATGCTATACGAAGTTATGCAGAATGGTAGCTGGATTGTAGCTGCTATTAGC
AATATGAAACCTCTTAATAACTTCGTATAAAGTATCCTATACGAAGTTATGGTACCTACAGTCTGGTCTC
ACCCCCACTCTTGTGTGATTCCCATGAAGATATGATCTTCCCGCTTTGGGGAGTGACTGACACCTCCCTC
CCTGTCCCTCTGAGATTGTGTTGCGTAGGTTCTGATCGATTGACTCTTCTACAACATGTCATCAGGAAAA
TTATCAACATCAAGGCAGTCAGGGCCCCTGCACTCAGTAATACATACTTCCCCCAGTTCGGGAGACCCAA
GTCAACTCCTGAGACCTGATTGTGCACATCGGGAAGGTGAACTTCAACAAAATCCTCAGCCTCGTCACCG
TCCTTGAAAACGGTAGACGGGTCTGCCAGGGGGTGCACAAGGGGGATAACCGAGGATTCCAACAACTCCA
TATGTTGCTGGAGGAGGGATGATTGCATCTCTGGGATTAAGACATTGCCGTCAGGTCCTAATATTATACC
ATTGAAAAACACCCCGTTCACATGAGGATGACACCTCCCCCCAACTCTTAAACACCCTTTTGAAGGGAGG
ATCTCATTCCAAGTTCTGACTGACTTGTAGTGAGCATCGGCTTCCATCAAGGTCTTGTTGAATATGGTAT
ATGCTTTTCCAAACCCAGGGACAAGTTTTCTTAAATGACTGAGACGTCTGAAACTCACTGACTTGGTTGT
CATGATGGACTCTAGTGCATCCAGACACTCCTCTCTCTTCCTGACCAACTCCTCTACAACAAGGTGCTCA
ATTTCGTCTGAGCGAAAGTCGTGCAGGTTCACCAACTTATCGGGAGGGCACCATTTGGTTTCATTTGATG
TTTGCATCGAGACCCATGTTCCATCCATAAGTCTAAGTCCTAGAACTCCACATAACTTGAGTTTGCATGC
TCCTTTTAAAGACTTATATAGGCCTCTTTCATCTACAAAGCCGCAAGTCTCACTCCCTTTGGATGCTCTC
TTCCCTCTACTATTGGTAAAAATGTCACAAGACATCCCTAGTCTCGGATTCTCGGGCATCCAAATGGTGT
AATCGTGGTTAGTGGAGCAGTAGGTAGAAGACACCGCTACTCCTGAGCACTTCCCGCTAGGGAAGACCCT
CGAGTGAAGGGATCTGTCATATGGGTCCAAATCTGCCACACTTGGAGATATGATAACGAGAGACTCCTTG
GTGGTTTTTACAGTTCGAAGCCAGCGGTAGTCAGGGTACGGATTGTGTAGAGACTCTTCATATCTGGGGT
CACCGGCCATCTTCCAGTTGTACGCGGCTCTACATGCATCTGGTGTTGGGCGGAAATGCTTTCTTTTGAA
CGTGGTTGTGACATAACCAACGAAGTTAGTGTAGGTTTCAGCCTCCGTCACAACGCCTGTGCAAGTGAAC
CCGTTCACTTTTATGGCTAAGATGTATCCAACTTTAAGTTCCATGTAGGAGAACCCTGACAGGTTGGTGC
ATCCTTCGTCCTCCACTACCAAATTGTTTGGGCAGCTGAGGTGATGTATGTCAATCGGACTCCAGGGACC
AAGCTTGTCTGGTATCGTGTAAATAGGGAATTTCCCAAAACACAATGGAAAAACCAGAAGGGGTACAAAC
AGGAGAGCCTGAGGAACCATGGGTCCAGGGTTCTCCTCCACGTCTCCAGCCTGCTTCAGCAGGCTGAAGT
TAGTAGCTCCGGATCCCTTGTACAGCTCGTCCATGCCGTACAGGAACAGGTGGTGGCGGCCCTCGGAGCG
CTCGTACTGTTCCACGATGGTGTAGTCCTCGTTGTGGGAGGTGATGTCCAGCTTGGTGTCCACGTAGTAG
TAGCCGGGCAGTTGCACGGGCTTCTTGGCCATGTAGATGGTCTTGAACTCCACCAGGTAGTGGCCGCCGT
CCTTCAGCTTCAGGGCCTGGTGGATCTCGCCCTTCAGCACGCCGTCGCGGGGGTACAGGCGCTCGGTGGA
GGCCTCCCAGCCCATGGTCTTCTTCTGCATTACGGGGCCGTCGGGGGGGAAGTTGGTGCCGCGCATCTTC
ACCTTGTAGATCAGCGTGCCGTCCTGCAGGGAGGAGTCCTGGGTCACGGTCACCAGACCGCCGTCCTCGA
AGTTCATCACGCGCTCCCACTTGAAGCCCTCGGGGAAGGACAGCTTCTTGTAATCGGGGATGTCGGCGGG
GTGCTTCACGTACGCCTTGGAGCCGTACATGAACTGGGGGGACAGGATGTCCCAGGCGAAGGGCAGGGGG
CCGCCCTTGGTCACCTTCAGCTTGGCGGTCTGGGTGCCCTCGTAGGGGCGGCCCTCGCCCTCGCCCTCGA
TCTCGAACTCGTGGCCGTTCATGGAGCCCTCCATGCGCACCTTGAAGCGCATGAACTCTTTGATGACCTC
CTCGCCCTTGCTCACCATGGGTCCAGGGTTCTCCTCCACGTCTCCAGCCTGCTTCAGCAGGCTGAAGTTA
GTAGCTCCGGATCCGGAGAACAAGTCTGCCTGGCTCTTGTCAGGCACCAGCAGCTCCTTGGATGCGCTTT
CAAGACTGAAGATGTCAGACCTGCTTTTTGCTTTGGACTTCCCCCATGCAGCGATACCACCCACAGCTAC
CAGGCAGCACAGGAGCACTGCAGTGATCAGCATCCACATGCGGCCGTGATTCCTGGCTGGCAGAGCACGT
CCAGGAGCAGGGGCAGTGGGAGCCTCTGTGCCGTTGTCCGTGGGCACCGCGGGGATCGCGCTGGTCCCGC
AGCCCCACTCGTCCCGCCCGTCGTCGCAGTCGGGGTGTCCGTCGCACAGCCAGTCCTGCGGGTAACACTC
CCCGTGGGCACCGGGCGGCTCCGAGCAGCGGAACTGACCGGGGGGGCAACGGGACAAAGAACCGTTACCG
GACCCGTTACCGGTCACGTTACCGGGCAGCAGCAGCAGCAGCAGCGCGGGCAGCAGCCGCGCACCTAATA
ACTTCGTATAGCATACATTATACGAAGTTATTTGCCTTAACCCAGAAATTATCACTGTTATTCTTTAGAA
TGGTGCAAAGAATAACTTCGTATAGGATACTTTATACGAAGTTATGAATCAACCTCTGGATTACAAAATT
TGTGAAAGATTGACTGGTATTCTTAACTATGTTGCTCCTTTTACGCTATGTGGATACGCTGCTTTAATGC
CTTTGTATCATGCTATTGCTTCCCGTATGGCTTTCATTTTCTCCTCCTTGTATAAATCCTGGTTGCTGTC
TCTTTATGAGGAGTTGTGGCCCGTTGTCAGGCAACGTGGCGTGGTGTGCACTGTGTTTGCTGACGCAACC
CCCACTGGTTGGGGCATTGCCACCACCTGTCAGCTCCTTTCCGGGACTTTCGCTTTCCCCCTCCCTATTG
CCACGGCGGAACTCATCGCCGCCTGCCTTGCCCGCTGCTGGACAGGGGCTCGGCTGTTGGGCACTGACAA
TTCCGTGGTGTTGTCGGGGAAGCTGACGTCCTTTCCATGGCTGCTCGCCTGTGTTGCCACCTGGATTCTG
CGCGGGACGTCCTTCTGCTACGTCCCTTCGGCCCTCAATCCAGCGGACCTTCCTTCCCGCGGCCTGCTGC
CGGCTCTGCGGCCTCTTCCGCGTCTTCGCCTTCGCCCTCAGACGAGTCGGATCTCCCTTTGGGCCGCCTC
CCCGCCTGGATCCTGTGCCTTCTAGTTGCCAGCCATCTGTTGTTTGCCCCTCCCCCGTGCCTTCCTTGAC
CCTGGAAGGTGCCACTCCCACTGTCCTTTCCTAATAAAATGAGGAAATTGCATCGCATTGTCTGAGTAGG
TGTCATTCTATTCTGGGGGGTGGGGTGGGGCAGGACAGCAAGGGGGAGGATTGGGAAGACAATAGCAGGC
ATGCTGGGGATGCGGTGGGCTCTATGGCAGGAACCCCTAGTGATGGAGTTGGCCACTCCCTCTCTGCGCG
CTCGCTCGCTCACTGAGGCCGGGCGACCAAAGGTCGCCCGACGCCCGGGCTTTGCCCGGGCGGCCTCAGT
GAGCGAGCGAGCGCGCAGCTGCCTGCAGGGGCGCCTGATGCGGTATTTTCTCCTTACGCATCTGTGCGGT
ATTTCACACCGCATA
[142 nt withheld, positions 4776-4917]
C
[141 nt withheld, positions 4919-5059]
CCTTTGACGTTGGAGTCCACGTTCTTT
[37 nt withheld, positions 5087-5123]
ACCCTATCTCGGGCTATTCTTTTGATTTATAAGGGATTTTGCCGATTTCGGCCTATTGGTTAAAAAATGA
GCTGATTTAACAAAAATTTAACGCGAATTTTAACAAAATATTAACGTTTACAATTTTATGGTGCACTCTC
AGTACAATCTGCTCTGATGCCGCATAGTTAAGCCAGCCCCGACACCCGCCAACACCCGCTGACGCGCCCT
GACGGGCTTGTCTGCTCCCGGCATCCGCTTACAGACAAGCTGTGACCGTCTCCGGGAGCTGCATGTGTCA
GAGGTTTTCACCGTCATCACCGAAACGCGCGAGACGAAAGGGCCTCGTGATACGCCTATTTTTATAGGTT
AATGTCATGATAATAATGGTTTCTTAGACGTCAGGTGGCACTTTTCGGGGAAATGTGCGCGGAACCCCTA
TTTGTTTATTTTTCTAAATACATTCAAATATGTATCCGCTCATGAGACAATAACCCTGATAAATGCTTCA
ATAATATTGAAAAAGGAAGAGTATGAGTATTCAACATTTCCGTGTCGCCCTTATTCCCTTTTTTGCGGCA
TTTTGCCTTCCTGTTTTTGCTCACCCAGAAACGCTGGTGAAAGTAAAAGATGCTGAAGATCAGTTGGGTG
CACGAGTGGGTTACATCGAACTGGATCTCAACAGCGGTAAGATCCTTGAGAGTTTTCGCCCCGAAGAACG
TTTTCCAATGATGAGCACTTTTAAAGTTCTGCTATGTGGCGCGGTATTATCCCGTATTGACGCCGGGCAA
GAGCAACTCGGTCGCCGCATACACTATTCTCAGAATGACTTGGTTGAGTACTCACCAGTCACAGAAAAGC
ATCTTACGGATGGCATGACAGTAAGAGAATTATGCAGTGCTGCCATAACCATGAGTGATAACACTGCGGC
CAACTTACTTCTGACAACGATCGGAGGACCGAAGGAGCTAACCGCTTTTTTGCACAACATGGGGGATCAT
GTAACTCGCCTTGATCGTTGGGAACCGGAGCTGAATGAAGCCATACCAAACGACGAGCGTGACACCACGA
TGCCTGTAGCAATGGCAACAACGTTGCGCAAACTATTAACTGGCGAACTACTTACTCTAGCTTCCCGGCA
ACAATTAATAGACTGGATGGAGGCGGATAAAGTTGCAGGACCACTTCTGCGCTCGGCCCTTCCGGCTGGC
TGGTTTATTGCTGATAAATCTGGAGCCGGTGAGCGTGGGTCTCGCGGTATCATTGCAGCACTGGGGCCAG
ATGGTAAGCCCTCCCGTATCGTAGTTATCTACACGACGGGGAGTCAGGCAACTATGGATGAACGAAATAG
ACAGATCGCTGAGATAGGTGCCTCACTGATTAAGCATTGGTAACTGTCAGACCAAGTTTACTCATATATA
CTTTAGATTGATTTAAAACTTCATTTTTAATTTAAAAGGATCTAGGTGAAGATCCTTTTTGATAATCTCA
TGACCAAAATCCCTTAACGTGAGTTTTCGTTCCACTGAGCGTCAGACCCCGTAGAAAAGATCAAAGGATC
TTCTTGAGATCCTTTTTTTCTGCGCGTAATCTGCTGCTTGCAAACAAAAAAACCACCGCTACCAGCGGTG
GTTTGTTTGCCGGATCAAGAGCTACCAACTCTTTTTCCGAAGGTAACTGGCTTCAGCAGAGCGCAGATAC
CAAATACTGTCCTTCTAGTGTAGCCGTAGTTAGGCCACCACTTCAAGAACTCTGTAGCACCGCCTACATA
CCTCGCTCTGCTAATCCTGTTACCAGTGGCTGCTGCCAGTGGCGATAAGTCGTGTCTTACCGGGTTGGAC
TCAAGACGATAGTTACCGGATAAGGCGCAGCGGTCGGGCTGAACGGGGGGTTCGTGCACACAGCCCAGCT
TGGAGCGAACGACCTACACCGAACTGAGATACCTACAGCGTGAGCTATGAGAAAGCGCCACGCTTCCCGA
AGGGAGAAAGGCGGACAGGTATCCGGTAAGCGGCAGGGTCGGAACAGGAGAGCGCACGAGGGAGCTTCCA
GGGGGAAACGCCTGGTATCTTTATAGTCCTGTCGGGTTTCGCCACCTCTGACTTGAGCGTCGATTTTTGT
GATGCTCGTCAGGGGGGCGGAGCCTATGGAAAAACGCCAGCAACGCGGCCTTTTTACGGTTCCTGGCCTT
TTGCTGGCCTTTTGCTC
Features (pLannotate 1.2.2; 22 found; start..end, strand, type, name):
     18..45      +  repeat_region  AAV2 ITR (fragment): inverted terminal repeat of adeno-associated virus serotype 2 inverted
     74..101     +  repeat_region  AAV2 ITR (fragment): inverted terminal repeat of adeno-associated virus serotype 2 inverted
    164..611     +  promoter       hSyn promoter: human synapsin I promoter; confers neuron-specific expression (Kügler et al., 2003)
    633..666     -  protein_bind   loxP: Cre-mediated recombination occurs in the 8-bp core sequence (GCATACAT). Cre recombinase
    667..716     -  intron         β-globin intron (fragment): internally truncated intron from human β-globin
    717..750     -  protein_bind   lox2272: Cre-mediated recombination occurs in the 8-bp core sequence (GGATACTT). lox2272 sites are compatible with each other, but incompatible with loxP or loxN sites (Lee and Saito, 1988). Cre recombinase
    759..2330    -  CDS            G: GLYCO_RABVS - Experimental evidence at protein level: Swiss-Prot protein existence level 1. Attaches the virus to host cellular receptor, inducing endocytosis of the virion. In the endosome, the acidic pH induces conformational changes in the glycoprotein trimer, which trigger fusion between virus and cell membrane. There is convincing in vitro evidence that the muscular form of the nicotinic acetylcholine receptor (nAChR), the neuronal cell adhesion molecule (NCAM), and the p75 neurotrophin receptor (p75NTR) bind glycoprotein and thereby facilitate rabies virus entry into cells (By similarity
   2397..3098    -  CDS            dTomato: dTomato is a basic (constitutively fluorescent) orange fluorescent protein published in 2004, derived from Discosoma sp.. It is reported to be a somewhat slowly-maturing dimer with low acid sensitivity.
   3165..3632    -  CDS            RSVR_COTJA: Experimental evidence at protein level: Swiss-Prot protein existence level 1. Responsible for susceptibility to the retrovirus subgroup A Rous sarcoma virus. From Coturnix japonica (Japanese quail) (Coturnix coturnix japonica).
   3638..3671    +  protein_bind   loxP: Cre-mediated recombination occurs in the 8-bp core sequence (GCATACAT). Cre recombinase
   3672..3721    -  intron         β-globin intron (fragment): internally truncated intron from human β-globin
   3722..3755    +  protein_bind   lox2272: Cre-mediated recombination occurs in the 8-bp core sequence (GGATACTT). lox2272 sites are compatible with each other, but incompatible with loxP or loxN sites (Lee and Saito, 1988). Cre recombinase
   3757..4345    +  misc_feature   WPRE: woodchuck hepatitis virus posttranscriptional regulatory element
   4353..4577    +  polyA_signal   bGH poly(A) signal: bovine growth hormone polyadenylation signal
   4579..4719    +  repeat_region  AAV2 ITR: inverted terminal repeat of adeno-associated virus serotype 2 inverted
   4724..4775    -  misc_feature   bom (fragment): basis of mobility region from pBR322
   4794..5174    +  rep_origin     M13 ori (sequence partly withheld): M13 bacteriophage origin of replication; arrow indicates direction of (+) strand synthesis
   5250..5299    -  misc_feature   bom (fragment): basis of mobility region from pBR322
   5401..5436    -  CDS            rop (fragment): Rop protein, which maintains plasmids at low copy number; rop
   5531..5635    +  promoter       AmpR promoter: bla
   5636..6496    +  CDS            AmpR: β-lactamase; bla; confers resistance to ampicillin, carbenicillin, and related antibiotics
   6667..7255    +  rep_origin     ori: high-copy-number ColE1/pMB1/pBR322/pUC origin of replication
