>Addgene plasmid #176286 | AiP5004 pAAV-Syn-DIO-TVA-dTom-SAD-B19G | addgene full sequence | sequence record 361677 | Addgene NGS Result
CCTGGCCTTTTGCTGGCCTTTTGCTCACATGTCCTGCAGGCAGCTGCGCGCTCGCTCGCTCACTGAGGCC
GCCCGGGCGTCGGGCGACCTTTGGTCGCCCGGCCTCAGTGAGCGAGCGAGCGCGCAGAGAGGGAGTGGCC
AACTCCATCACTAGGGGTTCCTGCTAGACTGCAGAGGGCCCTGCGTATGAGTGCAAGTGGGTTTTAGGAC
CAGGATGAGGCGGGGTGGGGGTGCCTACCTGACGACCGACCCCGACCCACTGGACAAGCACCCAACCCCC
ATTCCCCAAATTGCGCATCCCCTATCAGAGAGGGGGAGGGGAAACAGGATGCGGCGAGGCGCGTGCGCAC
TGCCAGCTTCAGCACCGCGGACAGTGCCTTCGCCCCCGCCTGGCGGCGCGCGCCACCGCCGCCTCAGCAC
TGAAGGCGCGCTGACGTCACTCGCCGGTCCCCCGCAAACTCCCCTTCCCGGCCACCTTGGTCGCGTCCGC
GCCGCCGCCGGCCCAGCCGGACCGCACCACGCGAGGCGCGAGATAGGGGGGCACGGGCGCGACCATCTGC
GCTGCGGCGCCGGCGACTCAGCGCTGCCTCAGTCTGCGGTGGGCAGCGGAGGAGTCGTGTCGTGCCTGAG
AGCGCAGTCAGCCGCCACCATGGTTAATATAACTTCGTATAATGTATGCTATACGAAGTTATGCAGAATG
GTAGCTGGATTGTAGCTGCTATTAGCAATATGAAACCTCTTAATAACTTCGTATAAAGTATCCTATACGA
AGTTATGGTACCTACAGTCTGGTCTCACCCCCACTCTTGTGTGATTCCCATGAAGATATGATCTTCCCGC
TTTGGGGAGTGACTGACACCTCCCTCCCTGTCCCTCTGAGATTGTGTTGCGTAGGTTCTGATCGATTGAC
TCTTCTACAACATGTCATCAGGAAAATTATCAACATCAAGGCAGTCAGGGCCCCTGCACTCAGTAATACA
TACTTCCCCCAGTTCGGGAGACCCAAGTCAACTCCTGAGACCTGATTGTGCACATCGGGAAGGTGAACTT
CAACAAAATCCTCAGCCTCGTCACCGTCCTTGAAAACGGTAGACGGGTCTGCCAGGGGGTGCACAAGGGG
GATAACCGAGGATTCCAACAACTCCATATGTTGCTGGAGGAGGGATGATTGCATCTCTGGGATTAAGACA
TTGCCGTCAGGTCCTAATATTATACCATTGAAAAACACCCCGTTCACATGAGGATGACACCTCCCCCCAA
CTCTTAAACACCCTTTTGAAGGGAGGATCTCATTCCAAGTTCTGACTGACTTGTAGTGAGCATCGGCTTC
CATCAAGGTCTTGTTGAATATGGTATATGCTTTTCCAAACCCAGGGACAAGTTTTCTTAAATGACTGAGA
CGTCTGAAACTCACTGACTTGGTTGTCATGATGGACTCTAGTGCATCCAGACACTCCTCTCTCTTCCTGA
CCAACTCCTCTACAACAAGGTGCTCAATTTCGTCTGAGCGAAAGTCGTGCAGGTTCACCAACTTATCGGG
AGGGCACCATTTGGTTTCATTTGATGTTTGCATCGAGACCCATGTTCCATCCATAAGTCTAAGTCCTAGA
ACTCCACATAACTTGAGTTTGCATGCTCCTTTTAAAGACTTATATAGGCCTCTTTCATCTACAAAGCCGC
AAGTCTCACTCCCTTTGGATGCTCTCTTCCCTCTACTATTGGTAAAAATGTCACAAGACATCCCTAGTCT
CGGATTCTCGGGCATCCAAATGGTGTAATCGTGGTTAGTGGAGCAGTAGGTAGAAGACACCGCTACTCCT
GAGCACTTCCCGCTAGGGAAGACCCTCGAGTGAAGGGATCTGTCATATGGGTCCAAATCTGCCACACTTG
GAGATATGATAACGAGAGACTCCTTGGTGGTTTTTACAGTTCGAAGCCAGCGGTAGTCAGGGTACGGATT
GTGTAGAGACTCTTCATATCTGGGGTCACCGGCCATCTTCCAGTTGTACGCGGCTCTACATGCATCTGGT
GTTGGGCGGAAATGCTTTCTTTTGAACGTGGTTGTGACATAACCAACGAAGTTAGTGTAGGTTTCAGCCT
CCGTCACAACGCCTGTGCAAGTGAACCCGTTCACTTTTATGGCTAAGATGTATCCAACTTTAAGTTCCAT
GTAGGAGAACCCTGACAGGTTGGTGCATCCTTCGTCCTCCACTACCAAATTGTTTGGGCAGCTGAGGTGA
TGTATGTCAATCGGACTCCAGGGACCAAGCTTGTCTGGTATCGTGTAAATAGGGAATTTCCCAAAACACA
ATGGAAAAACCAGAAGGGGTACAAACAGGAGAGCCTGAGGAACCATGGGTCCAGGGTTCTCCTCCACGTC
TCCAGCCTGCTTCAGCAGGCTGAAGTTAGTAGCTCCGGATCCCTTGTACAGCTCGTCCATGCCGTACAGG
AACAGGTGGTGGCGGCCCTCGGAGCGCTCGTACTGTTCCACGATGGTGTAGTCCTCGTTGTGGGAGGTGA
TGTCCAGCTTGGTGTCCACGTAGTAGTAGCCGGGCAGTTGCACGGGCTTCTTGGCCATGTAGATGGTCTT
GAACTCCACCAGGTAGTGGCCGCCGTCCTTCAGCTTCAGGGCCTGGTGGATCTCGCCCTTCAGCACGCCG
TCGCGGGGGTACAGGCGCTCGGTGGAGGCCTCCCAGCCCATGGTCTTCTTCTGCATTACGGGGCCGTCGG
GGGGGAAGTTGGTGCCGCGCATCTTCACCTTGTAGATCAGCGTGCCGTCCTGCAGGGAGGAGTCCTGGGT
CACGGTCACCAGACCGCCGTCCTCGAAGTTCATCACGCGCTCCCACTTGAAGCCCTCGGGGAAGGACAGC
TTCTTGTAATCGGGGATGTCGGCGGGGTGCTTCACGTACGCCTTGGAGCCGTACATGAACTGGGGGGACA
GGATGTCCCAGGCGAAGGGCAGGGGGCCGCCCTTGGTCACCTTCAGCTTGGCGGTCTGGGTGCCCTCGTA
GGGGCGGCCCTCGCCCTCGCCCTCGATCTCGAACTCGTGGCCGTTCATGGAGCCCTCCATGCGCACCTTG
AAGCGCATGAACTCTTTGATGACCTCCTCGCCCTTGCTCACGGGTCCAGGGTTCTCCTCCACGTCTCCAG
CCTGCTTCAGCAGGCTGAAGTTAGTAGCTCCGGATCCGGAGAACAAGTCTGCCTGGCTCTTGTCAGGCAC
CAGCAGCTCCTTGGATGCGCTTTCAAGACTGAAGATGTCAGACCTGCTTTTTGCTTTGGACTTCCCCCAT
GCAGCGATACCACCCACAGCTACCAGGCAGCACAGGAGCACTGCAGTGATCAGCATCCACATGCGGCCGT
GATTCCTGGCTGGCAGAGCACGTCCAGGAGCAGGGGCAGTGGGAGCCTCTGTGCCGTTGTCCGTGGGCAC
CGCGGGGATCGCGCTGGTCCCGCAGCCCCACTCGTCCCGCCCGTCGTCGCAGTCGGGGTGTCCGTCGCAC
AGCCAGTCCTGCGGGTAACACTCCCCGTGGGCACCGGGCGGCTCCGAGCAGCGGAACTGACCGGGGGGGC
AACGGGACAAAGAACCGTTACCGGACCCGTTACCGGTCACGTTACCGGGCAGCAGCAGCAGCAGCAGCGC
GGGCAGCAGCCGCGCACCTAATAACTTCGTATAGCATACATTATACGAAGTTATTTGCCTTAACCCAGAA
ATTATCACTGTTATTCTTTAGAATGGTGCAAAGAATAACTTCGTATAGGATACTTTATACGAAGTTATGA
ATCAACCTCTGGATTACAAAATTTGTGAAAGATTGACTGGTATTCTTAACTATGTTGCTCCTTTTACGCT
ATGTGGATACGCTGCTTTAATGCCTTTGTATCATGCTATTGCTTCCCGTATGGCTTTCATTTTCTCCTCC
TTGTATAAATCCTGGTTGCTGTCTCTTTATGAGGAGTTGTGGCCCGTTGTCAGGCAACGTGGCGTGGTGT
GCACTGTGTTTGCTGACGCAACCCCCACTGGTTGGGGCATTGCCACCACCTGTCAGCTCCTTTCCGGGAC
TTTCGCTTTCCCCCTCCCTATTGCCACGGCGGAACTCATCGCCGCCTGCCTTGCCCGCTGCTGGACAGGG
GCTCGGCTGTTGGGCACTGACAATTCCGTGGTGTTGTCGGGGAAGCTGACGTCCTTTCCATGGCTGCTCG
CCTGTGTTGCCACCTGGATTCTGCGCGGGACGTCCTTCTGCTACGTCCCTTCGGCCCTCAATCCAGCGGA
CCTTCCTTCCCGCGGCCTGCTGCCGGCTCTGCGGCCTCTTCCGCGTCTTCGCCTTCGCCCTCAGACGAGT
CGGATCTCCCTTTGGGCCGCCTCCCCGCCTGGATCCTGTGCCTTCTAGTTGCCAGCCATCTGTTGTTTGC
CCCTCCCCCGTGCCTTCCTTGACCCTGGAAGGTGCCACTCCCACTGTCCTTTCCTAATAAAATGAGGAAA
TTGCATCGCATTGTCTGAGTAGGTGTCATTCTATTCTGGGGGGTGGGGTGGGGCAGGACAGCAAGGGGGA
GGATTGGGAAGACAATAGCAGGCATGCTGGGGATGCGGTGGGCTCTATGGCAGGAACCCCTAGTGATGGA
GTTGGCCACTCCCTCTCTGCGCGCTCGCTCGCTCACTGAGGCCGGGCGACCAAAGGTCGCCCGACGCCCG
GGCTTTGCCCGGGCGGCCTCAGTGAGCGAGCGAGCGCGCAGCTGCCTGCAGGGGCGCCTGATGCGGTATT
TTCTCCTTACGCATCTGTGCGGTATTTCACACCGCATA
[95 nt withheld, positions 4799-4893]
T
[46 nt withheld, positions 4895-4940]
C
[141 nt withheld, positions 4942-5082]
CCTTTGACGTTGGAGTCCACGTTCTTT
[37 nt withheld, positions 5110-5146]
ACTCTATCTCGGGCTATTCTTTTGATTTATAAGGGATTTTGCCGATTTCGGTCTATTGGTTAAAAAATGA
GCTGATTTAACAAAAATTTAACGCGAATTTTAACAAAATATTAACGTTTACAATTTTATGGTGCACTCTC
AGTACAATCTGCTCTGATGCCGCATAGTTAAGCCAGCCCCGACACCCGCCAACACCCGCTGACGCGCCCT
GACGGGCTTGTCTGCTCCCGGCATCCGCTTACAGACAAGCTGTGACCGTCTCCGGGAGCTGCATGTGTCA
GAGGTTTTCACCGTCATCACCGAAACGCGCGAGACGAAAGGGCCTCGTGATACGCCTATTTTTATAGGTT
AATGTCATGATAATAATGGTTTCTTAGACGTCAGGTGGCACTTTTCGGGGAAATGTGCGCGGAACCCCTA
TTTGTTTATTTTTCTAAATACATTCAAATATGTATCCGCTCATGAGACAATAACCCTGATAAATGCTTCA
ATAATATTGAAAAAGGAAGAGTATGAGTATTCAACATTTCCGTGTCGCCCTTATTCCCTTTTTTGCGGCA
TTTTGCCTTCCTGTTTTTGCTCACCCAGAAACGCTGGTGAAAGTAAAAGATGCTGAAGATCAGTTGGGTG
CACGAGTGGGTTACATCGAACTGGATCTCAACAGCGGTAAGATCCTTGAGAGTTTTCGCCCCGAAGAACG
TTTTCCAATGATGAGCACTTTTAAAGTTCTGCTATGTGGCGCGGTATTATCCCGTATTGACGCCGGGCAA
GAGCAACTCGGTCGCCGCATACACTATTCTCAGAATGACTTGGTTGAGTACTCACCAGTCACAGAAAAGC
ATCTTACGGATGGCATGACAGTAAGAGAATTATGCAGTGCTGCCATAACCATGAGTGATAACACTGCGGC
CAACTTACTTCTGACAACGATCGGAGGACCGAAGGAGCTAACCGCTTTTTTGCACAACATGGGGGATCAT
GTAACTCGCCTTGATCGTTGGGAACCGGAGCTGAATGAAGCCATACCAAACGACGAGCGTGACACCACGA
TGCCTGTAGCAATGGCAACAACGTTGCGCAAACTATTAACTGGCGAACTACTTACTCTAGCTTCCCGGCA
ACAATTAATAGACTGGATGGAGGCGGATAAAGTTGCAGGACCACTTCTGCGCTCGGCCCTTCCGGCTGGC
TGGTTTATTGCTGATAAATCTGGAGCCGGTGAGCGTGGGTCTCGCGGTATCATTGCAGCACTGGGGCCAG
ATGGTAAGCCCTCCCGTATCGTAGTTATCTACACGACGGGGAGTCAGGCAACTATGGATGAACGAAATAG
ACAGATCGCTGAGATAGGTGCCTCACTGATTAAGCATTGGTAACTGTCAGACCAAGTTTACTCATATATA
CTTTAGATTGATTTAAAACTTCATTTTTAATTTAAAAGGATCTAGGTGAAGATCCTTTTTGATAATCTCA
TGACCAAAATCCCTTAACGTGAGTTTTCGTTCCACTGAGCGTCAGACCCCGTAGAAAAGATCAAAGGATC
TTCTTGAGATCCTTTTTTTCTGCGCGTAATCTGCTGCTTGCAAACAAAAAAACCACCGCTACCAGCGGTG
GTTTGTTTGCCGGATCAAGAGCTACCAACTCTTTTTCCGAAGGTAACTGGCTTCAGCAGAGCGCAGATAC
CAAATACTGTTCTTCTAGTGTAGCCGTAGTTAGGCCACCACTTCAAGAACTCTGTAGCACCGCCTACATA
CCTCGCTCTGCTAATCCTGTTACCAGTGGCTGCTGCCAGTGGCGATAAGTCGTGTCTTACCGGGTTGGAC
TCAAGACGATAGTTACCGGATAAGGCGCAGCGGTCGGGCTGAACGGGGGGTTCGTGCACACAGCCCAGCT
TGGAGCGAACGACCTACACCGAACTGAGATACCTACAGCGTGAGCTATGAGAAAGCGCCACGCTTCCCGA
AGGGAGAAAGGCGGACAGGTATCCGGTAAGCGGCAGGGTCGGAACAGGAGAGCGCACGAGGGAGCTTCCA
GGGGGAAACGCCTGGTATCTTTATAGTCCTGTCGGGTTTCGCCACCTCTGACTTGAGCGTCGATTTTTGT
GATGCTCGTCAGGGGGGCGGAGCCTATGGAAAAACGCCAGCAACGCGGCCTTTTTACGGTT
Features (pLannotate 1.2.2; 22 found; start..end, strand, type, name):
     44..71      +  repeat_region  AAV2 ITR (fragment): inverted terminal repeat of adeno-associated virus serotype 2 inverted
    100..127     +  repeat_region  AAV2 ITR (fragment): inverted terminal repeat of adeno-associated virus serotype 2 inverted
    190..637     +  promoter       hSyn promoter: human synapsin I promoter; confers neuron-specific expression (Kügler et al., 2003)
    659..692     -  protein_bind   loxP: Cre-mediated recombination occurs in the 8-bp core sequence (GCATACAT). Cre recombinase
    693..742     -  intron         β-globin intron (fragment): internally truncated intron from human β-globin
    743..776     -  protein_bind   lox2272: Cre-mediated recombination occurs in the 8-bp core sequence (GGATACTT). lox2272 sites are compatible with each other, but incompatible with loxP or loxN sites (Lee and Saito, 1988). Cre recombinase
    785..2356    -  CDS            G: GLYCO_RABVS - Experimental evidence at protein level: Swiss-Prot protein existence level 1. Attaches the virus to host cellular receptor, inducing endocytosis of the virion. In the endosome, the acidic pH induces conformational changes in the glycoprotein trimer, which trigger fusion between virus and cell membrane. There is convincing in vitro evidence that the muscular form of the nicotinic acetylcholine receptor (nAChR), the neuronal cell adhesion molecule (NCAM), and the p75 neurotrophin receptor (p75NTR) bind glycoprotein and thereby facilitate rabies virus entry into cells (By similarity
   2423..3121    -  CDS            dTomato: dTomato is a basic (constitutively fluorescent) orange fluorescent protein published in 2004, derived from Discosoma sp.. It is reported to be a somewhat slowly-maturing dimer with low acid sensitivity.
   3188..3655    -  CDS            RSVR_COTJA: Experimental evidence at protein level: Swiss-Prot protein existence level 1. Responsible for susceptibility to the retrovirus subgroup A Rous sarcoma virus. From Coturnix japonica (Japanese quail) (Coturnix coturnix japonica).
   3661..3694    +  protein_bind   loxP: Cre-mediated recombination occurs in the 8-bp core sequence (GCATACAT). Cre recombinase
   3695..3744    -  intron         β-globin intron (fragment): internally truncated intron from human β-globin
   3745..3778    +  protein_bind   lox2272: Cre-mediated recombination occurs in the 8-bp core sequence (GGATACTT). lox2272 sites are compatible with each other, but incompatible with loxP or loxN sites (Lee and Saito, 1988). Cre recombinase
   3780..4368    +  misc_feature   WPRE: woodchuck hepatitis virus posttranscriptional regulatory element
   4376..4600    +  polyA_signal   bGH poly(A) signal: bovine growth hormone polyadenylation signal
   4602..4742    +  repeat_region  AAV2 ITR: inverted terminal repeat of adeno-associated virus serotype 2 inverted
   4747..4798    -  misc_feature   bom (fragment): basis of mobility region from pBR322
   4817..5272    +  rep_origin     f1 ori (sequence partly withheld): f1 bacteriophage origin of replication; arrow indicates direction of (+) strand synthesis
   5273..5322    -  misc_feature   bom (fragment): basis of mobility region from pBR322
   5424..5459    -  CDS            rop (fragment): Rop protein, which maintains plasmids at low copy number; rop
   5554..5658    +  promoter       AmpR promoter: bla
   5659..6519    +  CDS            AmpR: β-lactamase; bla; confers resistance to ampicillin, carbenicillin, and related antibiotics
   6690..7278    +  rep_origin     ori: high-copy-number ColE1/pMB1/pBR322/pUC origin of replication
