[The description below was written by a language model from this plasmid's Addgene catalogue record and pLannotate feature annotations shown in this document.]
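Description:
AiP5004 pAAV-Syn-DIO-TVA-dTom-SAD-B19G is an AAV transfer plasmid of about 7.3 kb, built on a pAAV backbone and used to produce a Cre-dependent helper virus for rabies-based tracing in neurons. In bacteria it is maintained by a high-copy ColE1/pUC-type origin and selected with ampicillin (AmpR, β-lactamase). It also carries an f1/M13 phage origin. The payload is flanked by AAV2 inverted terminal repeats, which direct replication and packaging of the intervening DNA into AAV particles. The right ITR is annotated in full, while only short fragments of the left ITR are detected. The sequencing-derived and depositor records agree closely, differing by only a few bases and in how the phage origin is labelled.

Between the ITRs, the human synapsin I promoter, which restricts expression to neurons, is followed by a double-floxed inverted (DIO) cassette and then by a WPRE and a bovine growth hormone polyadenylation signal, which improve transcript stability and processing. The cassette is bracketed by oppositely oriented loxP and lox2272 pairs and holds three reading frames in antisense orientation: TVA (annotated as the quail receptor for subgroup A avian retrovirus), dTomato, and the rabies virus SAD B19 glycoprotein. Short unannotated gaps separate these frames, and the record does not state what links them. Cre recombination flips the cassette and locks it into the sense orientation, so expression occurs only in Cre-positive neurons. TVA typically allows entry of EnvA-pseudotyped virus, the glycoprotein can complement glycoprotein-deleted rabies virus for spread to presynaptic partners, and dTomato marks the starter cells. This fits the associated study, which mapped monosynaptic inputs to neuron classes in mouse visual cortex.
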