Addgene plasmid #176286: AiP5004 pAAV-Syn-DIO-TVA-dTom-SAD-B19G
Purpose: Cre-dependent AAV virus
Depositing lab: Allen Institute for Brain Science & Shenqin Yao. Depositing organization: Allen Institute. Publication: A whole-brain monosynaptic input connectome to neuron classes in mouse visual cortex. Yao S, Wang Q, Hirokawa KE, Ouellette B, Ahmed R, Bomben J, Brouner K, Casal L, Caldejon S, Cho A, Dotson NI, Daigle TL, Egdorf T, Enstrom R, Gary A, Gelfand E, Gorham M, Griffin F, Gu H, Hancock N, Howard R, Kuan L, Lambert S, Lee EK, Luviano J, Mace K, Maxwell M, Mortrud MT, Naeemi M, Nayan C, Ngo NK, Nguyen T, North K, Ransford S, Ruiz A, Seid S, Swapp J, Taormina MJ, Wakeman W, Zhou T, Nicovich PR, Williford A, Potekhina L, McGraw M, Ng L, Groblewski PA, Tasic B, Mihalas S, Harris JA, Cetin A, Zeng H. Nat Neurosci. 2023 Feb;26(2):350-364. doi: 10.1038/s41593-022-01219-x. Epub 2022 Dec 22. PubMed 36550293.
Backbone
  Vector backbone: pAAV
  Backbone manufacturer: Invitrogen
  Backbone size w/o insert (bp): 3000
  Vector type: Mammalian Expression
Growth in bacteria
  Bacterial resistance: Ampicillin, 100 μg/mL
  Growth temperature: 37°C
  Growth strain: NEB Stable
  Copy number: High Copy
Gene/Insert
  Gene/Insert name: TVA-dTomato-rabies Glycoprotein
  Species: Rabies Virus SAD B19 strain
  Insert size (bp): 4400
  Tag / fusion protein: dTomato (N terminal on insert)
  Cloning method: Restriction Enzyme; 5′ cloning site unknown (unknown if destroyed); 3′ cloning site unknown (unknown if destroyed)
Terms and licenses: Academic/Nonprofit Terms; Industry Terms: Not Available to Industry
Depositor comments: Please visit https://www.biorxiv.org/content/10.1101/2021.09.29.459010v1.abstract for bioRxiv preprint.
How to cite: AiP5004 pAAV-Syn-DIO-TVA-dTom-SAD-B19G was a gift from Allen Institute for Brain Science & Shenqin Yao (Addgene plasmid # 176286 ; http://n2t.net/addgene:176286 ; RRID:Addgene_176286)
